Addgene plasmid #183268: CROP_C9_Puro_ABL2
Purpose: All-in-One CRISPRko system with a guide RNA that targets ABL2 gene
Depositing lab: Prashant Mali. Depositing organization: University of California, San Diego (UCSD). Publication: Integrated genome and tissue engineering enables screening of cancer vulnerabilities in physiologically relevant perfusable ex vivo cultures. Hu M, Lei XY, Larson JD, McAlonis M, Ford K, McDonald D, Mach K, Rusert JM, Wechsler-Reya RJ, Mali P. Biomaterials. 2022 Jan;280:121276. doi: 10.1016/j.biomaterials.2021.121276. Epub 2021 Dec 2. PubMed 34890975.
Backbone
  Vector backbone: CROPseq
  Vector type: Lentiviral
Growth in bacteria
  Bacterial resistance: Ampicillin, 100 μg/mL
  Growth temperature: 37°C
  Growth strain: NEB Stable
  Copy number: High Copy
Gene/Insert
  Gene/Insert name: ABL2
  gRNA/shRNA sequence: CTGCTGCCCCGGATCCCGCG
  Species: Synthetic
  Cloning method: Gibson Cloning
Terms and licenses: Academic/Nonprofit Terms; Industry Terms: Not Available to Industry
How to cite: CROP_C9_Puro_ABL2 was a gift from Prashant Mali (Addgene plasmid # 183268 ; http://n2t.net/addgene:183268 ; RRID:Addgene_183268)
