[The description below was written by a language model from this plasmid's Addgene catalogue record and pLannotate feature annotations shown in this document.]
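Description:
CROP_C9_Puro_ABL2 is an 11.7 kb third-generation-style lentiviral transfer plasmid built on the CROPseq backbone. It delivers a complete ("all-in-one") CRISPR knockout system with a guide RNA directed against the ABL2 gene. In bacteria it is maintained through a high-copy ColE1/pUC origin and selected with ampicillin via the β-lactamase gene. An f1 origin, an SV40 origin and poly(A) signal, and remnants of lac and T3/T7 promoter elements are carried over from the parental cloning vector. The viral portion begins with an RSV promoter driving a truncated HIV-1 5' LTR, which makes genomic RNA production Tat-independent. This is followed by the Ψ packaging signal with a gag fragment, the RRE for Rev-dependent export, and the cPPT/CTS.

The payload has two parts. An EF-1α core promoter drives Streptococcus pyogenes Cas9, followed by a puromycin N-acetyltransferase coding sequence for selecting transduced mammalian cells and a WPRE to enhance transcript expression. The table does not annotate the element that links Cas9 to PuroR. Downstream of the WPRE, a human U6 promoter and the S. pyogenes gRNA scaffold flank the ABL2 spacer, which was inserted by Gibson cloning. This cassette sits immediately before the annotated portion of the 3' LTR, consistent with the CROPseq design. In that design the guide cassette lies within the 3' LTR, is duplicated into the 5' LTR on reverse transcription, and is also included in the polyadenylated Pol II transcript, so guide identity can be read from mRNA.

The depositor states the purpose as CRISPR knockout of ABL2. The associated publication concerns screening of cancer vulnerabilities in perfusable ex vivo tissue cultures.
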