Features (pLannotate 1.2.2; 30 found; start..end, strand, type, name):
     51..69      +  promoter       T3 promoter: promoter for bacteriophage T3 RNA polymerase
     97..323     +  promoter       RSV promoter: Rous sarcoma virus enhancer/promoter
    324..504     +  LTR            5' LTR (truncated): truncated 5' long terminal repeat (LTR) from HIV-1
    551..676     +  misc_feature   HIV-1 Ψ: packaging signal of human immunodeficiency virus type 1
    660..1023    +  CDS            HIV-1 gag (fragment): gag protein from human immunodeficiency virus 1; gag
   1169..1402    +  misc_feature   RRE: The Rev response element (RRE) of HIV-1 allows for Rev-dependent mRNA export from the nucleus to the cytoplasm.
   1812..1929    +  misc_feature   cPPT/CTS: central polypurine tract and central termination sequence of HIV-1
   1995..2061    +  CDS            small t antigen (fragment): SV40 (simian virus 40) small t antigen
   2075..2092    +  CDS            small t antigen (fragment): SV40 (simian virus 40) small t antigen
   2118..2329    +  promoter       EF-1α core promoter: core promoter for human elongation factor EF-1α
   2354..6457    +  CDS            Cas9: Cas9 (Csn1) endonuclease from the Streptococcus pyogenes Type II CRISPR/Cas system generates RNA-guided double strand breaks in DNA
   6596..7195    +  CDS            PuroR (fragment): puromycin N-acetyltransferase; pac from Streptomyces; confers resistance to puromycin
   7211..7799    +  misc_feature   WPRE: woodchuck hepatitis virus posttranscriptional regulatory element
   7795..7905    +  CDS            nef (fragment): NEF_HV1LA - Experimental evidence at protein level: Swiss-Prot protein existence level 1. Extracellular Nef protein targets CD4(+) T-lymphocytes for apoptosis by interacting with CXCR4 surface receptors. From Human immunodeficiency virus type 1 group M subtype B (isolate Lai) (HIV-1).
   7925..7951    +  CDS            Rev (fragment): human immunodeficiency virus 1 (HIV-1) Rev protein; rev; enhances nuclear export of unspliced and incompletely spliced viral mRNAs
   7955..8192    +  promoter       U6 promoter: RNA polymerase III promoter for human U6 snRNA
   8224..8299    +  misc_RNA       gRNA scaffold: guide RNA scaffold for the Streptococcus pyogenes CRISPR/Cas9 system
   8352..8532    +  LTR            5' LTR (truncated): truncated 5' long terminal repeat (LTR) from HIV-1
   8610..8731    +  polyA_signal   SV40 poly(A) signal: SV40 polyadenylation signal
   8771..8906    +  rep_origin     SV40 ori: SV40 origin of replication
   8927..8945    -  promoter       T7 promoter: promoter for bacteriophage T7 RNA polymerase
   8953..9108    +  CDS            lacZα (fragment): LacZα fragment of β-galactosidase; lacZ fragment
   9113..9541    +  rep_origin     f1 ori (sequence partly withheld): f1 bacteriophage origin of replication; arrow indicates direction of (+) strand synthesis
   9594..9698    +  promoter       AmpR promoter: bla
   9699..10559   +  CDS            AmpR: β-lactamase; bla; confers resistance to ampicillin, carbenicillin, and related antibiotics
  10730..11318   +  rep_origin     ori: high-copy-number ColE1/pMB1/pBR322/pUC origin of replication
  11501..11593   +  CDS            lacI (fragment): lac repressor; lacI; The lac repressor binds to the lac operator to inhibit transcription in E. coli. This inhibition can be relieved by adding lactose or isopropyl-β-D-thiogalactopyranoside (IPTG).
  11606..11627   +  protein_bind   CAP binding site: CAP binding activates transcription in the presence of cAMP. E. coli catabolite activator protein
  11642..11672   +  promoter       lac promoter: promoter for the E. coli lac operon
  11676..8       +  protein_bind   lac operator (fragment) (across the origin): The lac repressor binds to the lac operator to inhibit transcription in E. coli. This inhibition can be relieved by adding lactose or isopropyl-β-D-thiogalactopyranoside (IPTG). lac repressor encoded by lacI
>Addgene plasmid #183268 | CROP_C9_Puro_ABL2 | addgene full sequence | sequence record 362603 | Addgene NGS Result
TAACAATTTCACACAGGAAACAGCTATGACCATGATTACGCCAAGCGCGCAATTAACCCTCACTAAAGGG
AACAAAAGCTGGAGCTGCAAGCTTAATGTAGTCTTATGCAATACTCTTGTAGTCTTGCAACATGGTAACG
ATGAGTTAGCAACATGCCTTACAAGGAGAGAAAAAGCACCGTGCATGCCGATTGGTGGAAGTAAGGTGGT
ACGATCGTGCCTTATTAGGAAGGCAACAGACGGGTCTGACATGGATTGGACGAACCACTGAATTGCCGCA
TTGCAGAGATATTGTATTTAAGTGCCTAGCTCGATACATAAACGGGTCTCTCTGGTTAGACCAGATCTGA
GCCTGGGAGCTCTCTGGCTAACTAGGGAACCCACTGCTTAAGCCTCAATAAAGCTTGCCTTGAGTGCTTC
AAGTAGTGTGTGCCCGTCTGTTGTGTGACTCTGGTAACTAGAGATCCCTCAGACCCTTTTAGTCAGTGTG
GAAAATCTCTAGCAGTGGCGCCCGAACAGGGACTTGAAAGCGAAAGGGAAACCAGAGGAGCTCTCTCGAC
GCAGGACTCGGCTTGCTGAAGCGCGCACGGCAAGAGGCGAGGGGCGGCGACTGGTGAGTACGCCAAAAAT
TTTGACTAGCGGAGGCTAGAAGGAGAGAGATGGGTGCGAGAGCGTCAGTATTAAGCGGGGGAGAATTAGA
TCGCGATGGGAAAAAATTCGGTTAAGGCCAGGGGGAAAGAAAAAATATAAATTAAAACATATAGTATGGG
CAAGCAGGGAGCTAGAACGATTCGCAGTTAATCCTGGCCTGTTAGAAACATCAGAAGGCTGTAGACAAAT
ACTGGGACAGCTACAACCATCCCTTCAGACAGGATCAGAAGAACTTAGATCATTATATAATACAGTAGCA
ACCCTCTATTGTGTGCATCAAAGGATAGAGATAAAAGACACCAAGGAAGCTTTAGACAAGATAGAGGAAG
AGCAAAACAAAAGTAAGACCACCGCACAGCAAGCGGCCGCTGATCTTCAGACCTGGAGGAGGAGATATGA
GGGACAATTGGAGAAGTGAATTATATAAATATAAAGTAGTAAAAATTGAACCATTAGGAGTAGCACCCAC
CAAGGCAAAGAGAAGAGTGGTGCAGAGAGAAAAAAGAGCAGTGGGAATAGGAGCTTTGTTCCTTGGGTTC
TTGGGAGCAGCAGGAAGCACTATGGGCGCAGCGTCAATGACGCTGACGGTACAGGCCAGACAATTATTGT
CTGGTATAGTGCAGCAGCAGAACAATTTGCTGAGGGCTATTGAGGCGCAACAGCATCTGTTGCAACTCAC
AGTCTGGGGCATCAAGCAGCTCCAGGCAAGAATCCTGGCTGTGGAAAGATACCTAAAGGATCAACAGCTC
CTGGGGATTTGGGGTTGCTCTGGAAAACTCATTTGCACCACTGCTGTGCCTTGGAATGCTAGTTGGAGTA
ATAAATCTCTGGAACAGATTTGGAATCACACGACCTGGATGGAGTGGGACAGAGAAATTAACAATTACAC
AAGCTTAATACACTCCTTAATTGAAGAATCGCAAAACCAGCAAGAAAAGAATGAACAAGAATTATTGGAA
TTAGATAAATGGGCAAGTTTGTGGAATTGGTTTAACATAACAAATTGGCTGTGGTATATAAAATTATTCA
TAATGATAGTAGGAGGCTTGGTAGGTTTAAGAATAGTTTTTGCTGTACTTTCTATAGTGAATAGAGTTAG
GCAGGGATATTCACCATTATCGTTTCAGAATCTTGAGACAAATGGCAGTATTCATCCACAATTTTAAAAG
AAAAGGGGGGATTGGGGGGTACAGTGCAGGGGAAAGAATAGTAGACATAATAGCAACAGACATACAAACT
AAAGAATTACAAAAACAAATTACAAAAATTCAAAATTTTCGGGTTTATTACAGGGACAGCAGAGATCCAC
TTTGGCGCCGGCTCGAGGGGGCCCGGGTGCAAAGATGGATAAAGTTTTAAACAGAGAGGAATCTTTGCAG
CTAATGGACCTTCTAGGTCTTGAAAGGAGTGGGAATTGGCTCCGTAGGTCTTGAAAGGAGTGGGAATTGG
CTCCGGTGCCCGTCAGTGGGCAGAGCGCACATCGCCCACAGTCCCCGAGAAGTTGGGGGGAGGGGTCGGC
AATTGATCCGGTGCCTAGAGAAGGTGGCGCGGGGTAAACTGGGAAAGTGATGTCGTGTACTGGCTCCGCC
TTTTTCCCGAGGGTGGGGGAGAACCGTATATAAGTGCAGTAGTCGCCGTGAACGTTCTTTTTCGCAACGG
GTTTGCCGCCAGAACACAGGACCGGTTCTAGAGCGCTGCCACCATGGACAAGAAGTACAGCATCGGCCTG
GACATCGGCACCAACTCTGTGGGCTGGGCCGTGATCACCGACGAGTACAAGGTGCCCAGCAAGAAATTCA
AGGTGCTGGGCAACACCGACCGGCACAGCATCAAGAAGAACCTGATCGGAGCCCTGCTGTTCGACAGCGG
CGAAACAGCCGAGGCCACCCGGCTGAAGAGAACCGCCAGAAGAAGATACACCAGACGGAAGAACCGGATC
TGCTATCTGCAAGAGATCTTCAGCAACGAGATGGCCAAGGTGGACGACAGCTTCTTCCACAGACTGGAAG
AGTCCTTCCTGGTGGAAGAGGATAAGAAGCACGAGCGGCACCCCATCTTCGGCAACATCGTGGACGAGGT
GGCCTACCACGAGAAGTACCCCACCATCTACCACCTGAGAAAGAAACTGGTGGACAGCACCGACAAGGCC
GACCTGCGGCTGATCTATCTGGCCCTGGCCCACATGATCAAGTTCCGGGGCCACTTCCTGATCGAGGGCG
ACCTGAACCCCGACAACAGCGACGTGGACAAGCTGTTCATCCAGCTGGTGCAGACCTACAACCAGCTGTT
CGAGGAAAACCCCATCAACGCCAGCGGCGTGGACGCCAAGGCCATCCTGTCTGCCAGACTGAGCAAGAGC
AGACGGCTGGAAAATCTGATCGCCCAGCTGCCCGGCGAGAAGAAGAATGGCCTGTTCGGAAACCTGATTG
CCCTGAGCCTGGGCCTGACCCCCAACTTCAAGAGCAACTTCGACCTGGCCGAGGATGCCAAACTGCAGCT
GAGCAAGGACACCTACGACGACGACCTGGACAACCTGCTGGCCCAGATCGGCGACCAGTACGCCGACCTG
TTTCTGGCCGCCAAGAACCTGTCCGACGCCATCCTGCTGAGCGACATCCTGAGAGTGAACACCGAGATCA
CCAAGGCCCCCCTGAGCGCCTCTATGATCAAGAGATACGACGAGCACCACCAGGACCTGACCCTGCTGAA
AGCTCTCGTGCGGCAGCAGCTGCCTGAGAAGTACAAAGAGATTTTCTTCGACCAGAGCAAGAACGGCTAC
GCCGGCTACATTGACGGCGGAGCCAGCCAGGAAGAGTTCTACAAGTTCATCAAGCCCATCCTGGAAAAGA
TGGACGGCACCGAGGAACTGCTCGTGAAGCTGAACAGAGAGGACCTGCTGCGGAAGCAGCGGACCTTCGA
CAACGGCAGCATCCCCCACCAGATCCACCTGGGAGAGCTGCACGCCATTCTGCGGCGGCAGGAAGATTTT
TACCCATTCCTGAAGGACAACCGGGAAAAGATCGAGAAGATCCTGACCTTCCGCATCCCCTACTACGTGG
GCCCTCTGGCCAGGGGAAACAGCAGATTCGCCTGGATGACCAGAAAGAGCGAGGAAACCATCACCCCCTG
GAACTTCGAGGAAGTGGTGGACAAGGGCGCTTCCGCCCAGAGCTTCATCGAGCGGATGACCAACTTCGAT
AAGAACCTGCCCAACGAGAAGGTGCTGCCCAAGCACAGCCTGCTGTACGAGTACTTCACCGTGTATAACG
AGCTGACCAAAGTGAAATACGTGACCGAGGGAATGAGAAAGCCCGCCTTCCTGAGCGGCGAGCAGAAAAA
GGCCATCGTGGACCTGCTGTTCAAGACCAACCGGAAAGTGACCGTGAAGCAGCTGAAAGAGGACTACTTC
AAGAAAATCGAGTGCTTCGACTCCGTGGAAATCTCCGGCGTGGAAGATCGGTTCAACGCCTCCCTGGGCA
CATACCACGATCTGCTGAAAATTATCAAGGACAAGGACTTCCTGGACAATGAGGAAAACGAGGACATTCT
GGAAGATATCGTGCTGACCCTGACACTGTTTGAGGACAGAGAGATGATCGAGGAACGGCTGAAAACCTAT
GCCCACCTGTTCGACGACAAAGTGATGAAGCAGCTGAAGCGGCGGAGATACACCGGCTGGGGCAGGCTGA
GCCGGAAGCTGATCAACGGCATCCGGGACAAGCAGTCCGGCAAGACAATCCTGGATTTCCTGAAGTCCGA
CGGCTTCGCCAACAGAAACTTCATGCAGCTGATCCACGACGACAGCCTGACCTTTAAAGAGGACATCCAG
AAAGCCCAGGTGTCCGGCCAGGGCGATAGCCTGCACGAGCACATTGCCAATCTGGCCGGCAGCCCCGCCA
TTAAGAAGGGCATCCTGCAGACAGTGAAGGTGGTGGACGAGCTCGTGAAAGTGATGGGCCGGCACAAGCC
CGAGAACATCGTGATCGAAATGGCCAGAGAGAACCAGACCACCCAGAAGGGACAGAAGAACAGCCGCGAG
AGAATGAAGCGGATCGAAGAGGGCATCAAAGAGCTGGGCAGCCAGATCCTGAAAGAACACCCCGTGGAAA
ACACCCAGCTGCAGAACGAGAAGCTGTACCTGTACTACCTGCAGAATGGGCGGGATATGTACGTGGACCA
GGAACTGGACATCAACCGGCTGTCCGACTACGATGTGGACCATATCGTGCCTCAGAGCTTTCTGAAGGAC
GACTCCATCGACAACAAGGTGCTGACCAGAAGCGACAAGAACCGGGGCAAGAGCGACAACGTGCCCTCCG
AAGAGGTCGTGAAGAAGATGAAGAACTACTGGCGGCAGCTGCTGAACGCCAAGCTGATTACCCAGAGAAA
GTTCGACAATCTGACCAAGGCCGAGAGAGGCGGCCTGAGCGAACTGGATAAGGCCGGCTTCATCAAGAGA
CAGCTGGTGGAAACCCGGCAGATCACAAAGCACGTGGCACAGATCCTGGACTCCCGGATGAACACTAAGT
ACGACGAGAATGACAAGCTGATCCGGGAAGTGAAAGTGATCACCCTGAAGTCCAAGCTGGTGTCCGATTT
CCGGAAGGATTTCCAGTTTTACAAAGTGCGCGAGATCAACAACTACCACCACGCCCACGACGCCTACCTG
AACGCCGTCGTGGGAACCGCCCTGATCAAAAAGTACCCTAAGCTGGAAAGCGAGTTCGTGTACGGCGACT
ACAAGGTGTACGACGTGCGGAAGATGATCGCCAAGAGCGAGCAGGAAATCGGCAAGGCTACCGCCAAGTA
CTTCTTCTACAGCAACATCATGAACTTTTTCAAGACCGAGATTACCCTGGCCAACGGCGAGATCCGGAAG
CGGCCTCTGATCGAGACAAACGGCGAAACCGGGGAGATCGTGTGGGATAAGGGCCGGGATTTTGCCACCG
TGCGGAAAGTGCTGAGCATGCCCCAAGTGAATATCGTGAAAAAGACCGAGGTGCAGACAGGCGGCTTCAG
CAAAGAGTCTATCCTGCCCAAGAGGAACAGCGATAAGCTGATCGCCAGAAAGAAGGACTGGGACCCTAAG
AAGTACGGCGGCTTCGACAGCCCCACCGTGGCCTATTCTGTGCTGGTGGTGGCCAAAGTGGAAAAGGGCA
AGTCCAAGAAACTGAAGAGTGTGAAAGAGCTGCTGGGGATCACCATCATGGAAAGAAGCAGCTTCGAGAA
GAATCCCATCGACTTTCTGGAAGCCAAGGGCTACAAAGAAGTGAAAAAGGACCTGATCATCAAGCTGCCT
AAGTACTCCCTGTTCGAGCTGGAAAACGGCCGGAAGAGAATGCTGGCCTCTGCCGGCGAACTGCAGAAGG
GAAACGAACTGGCCCTGCCCTCCAAATATGTGAACTTCCTGTACCTGGCCAGCCACTATGAGAAGCTGAA
GGGCTCCCCCGAGGATAATGAGCAGAAACAGCTGTTTGTGGAACAGCACAAGCACTACCTGGACGAGATC
ATCGAGCAGATCAGCGAGTTCTCCAAGAGAGTGATCCTGGCCGACGCTAATCTGGACAAAGTGCTGTCCG
CCTACAACAAGCACCGGGATAAGCCCATCAGAGAGCAGGCCGAGAATATCATCCACCTGTTTACCCTGAC
CAATCTGGGAGCCCCTGCCGCCTTCAAGTACTTTGACACCACCATCGACCGGAAGAGGTACACCAGCACC
AAAGAGGTGCTGGACGCCACCCTGATCCACCAGAGCATCACCGGCCTGTACGAGACACGGATCGACCTGT
CTCAGCTGGGAGGCGACAAGCGACCTGCCGCCACAAAGAAGGCTGGACAGGCTAAGAAGAAGAAAGATTA
CAAAGACGATGACGATAAGGGATCCGGCGCAACAAACTTCTCTCTGCTGAAACAAGCCGGAGATGTCGAA
GAGAATCCTGGACCGATGACCGAGTACAAGCCCACGGTGCGCCTCGCCACCCGCGACGACGTCCCCAGGG
CCGTACGCACCCTCGCCGCCGCGTTCGCCGACTACCCCGCCACGCGCCACACCGTCGATCCGGACCGCCA
CATCGAGCGGGTCACCGAGCTGCAAGAACTCTTCCTCACGCGCGTCGGGCTCGACATCGGCAAGGTGTGG
GTCGCGGACGACGGCGCCGCCGTGGCGGTCTGGACCACGCCGGAGAGCGTCGAAGCGGGGGCGGTGTTCG
CCGAGATCGGCCCGCGCATGGCCGAGTTGAGCGGTTCCCGGCTGGCCGCGCAGCAACAGATGGAAGGCCT
CCTGGCGCCGCACCGGCCCAAGGAGCCCGCGTGGTTCCTGGCCACCGTCGGAGTCTCGCCCGACCACCAG
GGCAAGGGTCTGGGCAGCGCCGTCGTGCTCCCCGGAGTGGAGGCGGCCGAGCGCGCCGGGGTGCCCGCCT
TCCTGGAGACCTCCGCGCCCCGCAACCTCCCCTTCTACGAGCGGCTCGGCTTCACCGTCACCGCCGACGT
CGAGGTGCCCGAAGGACCGCGCACCTGGTGCATGACCCGCAAGCCCGGTGCCTGAACGCGTTAAGTCGAC
AATCAACCTCTGGATTACAAAATTTGTGAAAGATTGACTGGTATTCTTAACTATGTTGCTCCTTTTACGC
TATGTGGATACGCTGCTTTAATGCCTTTGTATCATGCTATTGCTTCCCGTATGGCTTTCATTTTCTCCTC
CTTGTATAAATCCTGGTTGCTGTCTCTTTATGAGGAGTTGTGGCCCGTTGTCAGGCAACGTGGCGTGGTG
TGCACTGTGTTTGCTGACGCAACCCCCACTGGTTGGGGCATTGCCACCACCTGTCAGCTCCTTTCCGGGA
CTTTCGCTTTCCCCCTCCCTATTGCCACGGCGGAACTCATCGCCGCCTGCCTTGCCCGCTGCTGGACAGG
GGCTCGGCTGTTGGGCACTGACAATTCCGTGGTGTTGTCGGGGAAATCATCGTCCTTTCCTTGGCTGCTC
GCCTGTGTTGCCACCTGGATTCTGCGCGGGACGTCCTTCTGCTACGTCCCTTCGGCCCTCAATCCAGCGG
ACCTTCCTTCCCGCGGCCTGCTGCCGGCTCTGCGGCCTCTTCCGCGTCTTCGCCTTCGCCCTCAGACGAG
TCGGATCTCCCTTTGGGCCGCCTCCCCGCGTCGACTTTAAGACCAATGACTTACAAGGCAGCTGTAGATC
TTAGCCACTTTTTAAAAGAAAAGGGGGGACTGGAAGGGCTAATTCACTCCCAACGAAGACAAGATTTCAC
CATTATCGTTTCAGACCCACCTCCCAACCCCGAGGGGACCCAGAGAGGGCCTATTTCCCATGATTCCTTC
ATATTTGCATATACGATACAAGGCTGTTAGAGAGATAATTAGAATTAATTTGACTGTAAACACAAAGATA
TTAGTACAAAATACGTGACGTAGAAAGTAATAATTTCTTGGGTAGTTTGCAGTTTTAAAATTATGTTTTA
AAATGGACTATCATATGCTTACCGTAACTTGAAAGTATTTCGATTTCTTGGCTTTATATATCTTGTGGAA
AGACGAAACACCGCTGCTGCCCCGGATCCCGCGGTTTTAGAGCTAGAAATAGCAAGTTAAAATAAGGCTA
GTCCGTTATCAACTTGAAAAAGTGGCACCGAGTCGGTGCTTTTTTAAGCTTGGCGTAACTAGATCTTGAG
ACACTGCTTTTTGCTTGTACTGGGTCTCTCTGGTTAGACCAGATCTGAGCCTGGGAGCTCTCTGGCTAAC
TAGGGAACCCACTGCTTAAGCCTCAATAAAGCTTGCCTTGAGTGCTTCAAGTAGTGTGTGCCCGTCTGTT
GTGTGACTCTGGTAACTAGAGATCCCTCAGACCCTTTTAGTCAGTGTGGAAAATCTCTAGCAGTACGTAT
AGTAGTTCATGTCATCTTATTATTCAGTATTTATAACTTGCAAAGAAATGAATATCAGAGAGTGAGAGGA
ACTTGTTTATTGCAGCTTATAATGGTTACAAATAAAGCAATAGCATCACAAATTTCACAAATAAAGCATT
TTTTTCACTGCATTCTAGTTGTGGTTTGTCCAAACTCATCAATGTATCTTATCATGTCTGGCTCTAGCTA
TCCCGCCCCTAACTCCGCCCATCCCGCCCCTAACTCCGCCCAGTTCCGCCCATTCTCCGCCCCATGGCTG
ACTAATTTTTTTTATTTATGCAGAGGCCGAGGCCGCCTCGGCCTCTGAGCTATTCCAGAAGTAGTGAGGA
GGCTTTTTTGGAGGCCTAGGGACGTACCCAATTCGCCCTATAGTGAGTCGTATTACGCGCGCTCACTGGC
CGTCGTTTTACAACGTCGTGACTGGGAAAACCCTGGCGTTACCCAACTTAATCGCCTTGCAGCACATCCC
CCTTTCGCCAGCTGGCGTAATAGCGAAGAGGCCCGCACCGATCGCCCTTCCCAACAGTTGCGCAGCCTGA
ATGGCGAATGGG
[124 nt withheld, positions 9113-9236]
C
[91 nt withheld, positions 9238-9328]
A
[49 nt withheld, positions 9330-9378]
CCTTTGACGTTGGAGTCCACGTTCTTT
[37 nt withheld, positions 9406-9442]
ACCCTATCTCGGTCTATTCTTTTGATTTATAAGGGATTTTGCCGATTTCGGCCTATTGGTTAAAAAATGA
GCTGATTTAACAAAAATTTAACGCGAATTTTAACAAAATATTAACGCTTACAATTTAGGTGGCACTTTTC
GGGGAAATGTGCGCGGAACCCCTATTTGTTTATTTTTCTAAATACATTCAAATATGTATCCGCTCATGAG
ACAATAACCCTGATAAATGCTTCAATAATATTGAAAAAGGAAGAGTATGAGTATTCAACATTTCCGTGTC
GCCCTTATTCCCTTTTTTGCGGCATTTTGCCTTCCTGTTTTTGCTCACCCAGAAACGCTGGTGAAAGTAA
AAGATGCTGAAGATCAGTTGGGTGCACGAGTGGGTTACATCGAACTGGATCTCAACAGCGGTAAGATCCT
TGAGAGTTTTCGCCCCGAAGAACGTTTTCCAATGATGAGCACTTTTAAAGTTCTGCTATGTGGCGCGGTA
TTATCCCGTATTGACGCCGGGCAAGAGCAACTCGGTCGCCGCATACACTATTCTCAGAATGACTTGGTTG
AGTACTCACCAGTCACAGAAAAGCATCTTACGGATGGCATGACAGTAAGAGAATTATGCAGTGCTGCCAT
AACCATGAGTGATAACACTGCGGCCAACTTACTTCTGACAACGATCGGAGGACCGAAGGAGCTAACCGCT
TTTTTGCACAACATGGGGGATCATGTAACTCGCCTTGATCGTTGGGAACCGGAGCTGAATGAAGCCATAC
CAAACGACGAGCGTGACACCACGATGCCTGTAGCAATGGCAACAACGTTGCGCAAACTATTAACTGGCGA
ACTACTTACTCTAGCTTCCCGGCAACAATTAATAGACTGGATGGAGGCGGATAAAGTTGCAGGACCACTT
CTGCGCTCGGCCCTTCCGGCTGGCTGGTTTATTGCTGATAAATCTGGAGCCGGTGAGCGTGGGTCTCGCG
GTATCATTGCAGCACTGGGGCCAGATGGTAAGCCCTCCCGTATCGTAGTTATCTACACGACGGGGAGTCA
GGCAACTATGGATGAACGAAATAGACAGATCGCTGAGATAGGTGCCTCACTGATTAAGCATTGGTAACTG
TCAGACCAAGTTTACTCATATATACTTTAGATTGATTTAAAACTTCATTTTTAATTTAAAAGGATCTAGG
TGAAGATCCTTTTTGATAATCTCATGACCAAAATCCCTTAACGTGAGTTTTCGTTCCACTGAGCGTCAGA
CCCCGTAGAAAAGATCAAAGGATCTTCTTGAGATCCTTTTTTTCTGCGCGTAATCTGCTGCTTGCAAACA
AAAAAACCACCGCTACCAGCGGTGGTTTGTTTGCCGGATCAAGAGCTACCAACTCTTTTTCCGAAGGTAA
CTGGCTTCAGCAGAGCGCAGATACCAAATACTGTTCTTCTAGTGTAGCCGTAGTTAGGCCACCACTTCAA
GAACTCTGTAGCACCGCCTACATACCTCGCTCTGCTAATCCTGTTACCAGTGGCTGCTGCCAGTGGCGAT
AAGTCGTGTCTTACCGGGTTGGACTCAAGACGATAGTTACCGGATAAGGCGCAGCGGTCGGGCTGAACGG
GGGGTTCGTGCACACAGCCCAGCTTGGAGCGAACGACCTACACCGAACTGAGATACCTACAGCGTGAGCT
ATGAGAAAGCGCCACGCTTCCCGAAGGGAGAAAGGCGGACAGGTATCCGGTAAGCGGCAGGGTCGGAACA
GGAGAGCGCACGAGGGAGCTTCCAGGGGGAAACGCCTGGTATCTTTATAGTCCTGTCGGGTTTCGCCACC
TCTGACTTGAGCGTCGATTTTTGTGATGCTCGTCAGGGGGGCGGAGCCTATGGAAAAACGCCAGCAACGC
GGCCTTTTTACGGTTCCTGGCCTTTTGCTGGCCTTTTGCTCACATGTTCTTTCCTGCGTTATCCCCTGAT
TCTGTGGATAACCGTATTACCGCCTTTGAGTGAGCTGATACCGCTCGCCGCAGCCGAACGACCGAGCGCA
GCGAGTCAGTGAGCGAGGAAGCGGAAGAGCGCCCAATACGCAAACCGCCTCTCCCCGCGCGTTGGCCGAT
TCATTAATGCAGCTGGCACGACAGGTTTCCCGACTGGAAAGCGGGCAGTGAGCGCAACGCAATTAATGTG
AGTTAGCTCACTCATTAGGCACCCCAGGCTTTACACTTTATGCTTCCGGCTCGTATGTTGTGTGGAATTG
TGAGCGGA
